>Addgene plasmid #21119 | pGL3con-miR143Bul | depositor full sequence | sequence record 9797 | Author sequence
GGTACCGAGCTCTTACGCGTGCTAGCCCGGGCTCGAGATCTGCGATCTGCATCTCAATTAGTCAGCAACC
ATAGTCCCGCCCCTAACTCCGCCCATCCCGCCCCTAACTCCGCCCAGTTCCGCCCATTCTCCGCCCCATC
GCTGACTAATTTTTTTTATTTATGCAGAGGCCGAGGCCGCCTCGGCCTCTGAGCTATTCCAGAAGTAGTG
AGGAGGCTTTTTTGGAGGCCTAGGCTTTTGCAAAAAGCTTGGCATTCCGGTACTGTTGGTAAAGCCACCA
TGGAAGACGCCAAAAACATAAAGAAAGGCCCGGCGCCATTCTATCCGCTGGAAGATGGAACCGCTGGAGA
GCAACTGCATAAGGCTATGAAGAGATACGCCCTGGTTCCTGGAACAATTGCTTTTACAGATGCACATATC
GAGGTGGACATCACTTACGCTGAGTACTTCGAAATGTCCGTTCGGTTGGCAGAAGCTATGAAACGATATG
GGCTGAATACAAATCACAGAATCGTCGTATGCAGTGAAAACTCTCTTCAATTCTTTATGCCGGTGTTGGG
CGCGTTATTTATCGGAGTTGCAGTTGCGCCCGCGAACGACATTTATAATGAACGTGAATTGCTCAACAGT
ATGGGCATTTCGCAGCCTACCGTGGTGTTCGTTTCCAAAAAGGGGTTGCAAAAAATTTTGAACGTGCAAA
AAAAGCTCCCAATCATCCAAAAAATTATTATCATGGATTCTAAAACGGATTACCAGGGATTTCAGTCGAT
GTACACGTTCGTCACATCTCATCTACCTCCCGGTTTTAATGAATACGATTTTGTGCCAGAGTCCTTCGAT
AGGGACAAGACAATTGCACTGATCATGAACTCCTCTGGATCTACTGGTCTGCCTAAAGGTGTCGCTCTGC
CTCATAGAACTGCCTGCGTGAGATTCTCGCATGCCAGAGATCCTATTTTTGGCAATCAAATCATTCCGGA
TACTGCGATTTTAAGTGTTGTTCCATTCCATCACGGTTTTGGAATGTTTACTACACTCGGATATTTGATA
TGTGGATTTCGAGTCGTCTTAATGTATAGATTTGAAGAAGAGCTGTTTCTGAGGAGCCTTCAGGATTACA
AGATTCAAAGTGCGCTGCTGGTGCCAACCCTATTCTCCTTCTTCGCCAAAAGCACTCTGATTGACAAATA
CGATTTATCTAATTTACACGAAATTGCTTCTGGTGGCGCTCCCCTCTCTAAGGAAGTCGGGGAAGCGGTT
GCCAAGAGGTTCCATCTGCCAGGTATCAGGCAAGGATATGGGCTCACTGAGACTACATCAGCTATTCTGA
TTACACCCGAGGGGGATGATAAACCGGGCGCGGTCGGTAAAGTTGTTCCATTTTTTGAAGCGAAGGTTGT
GGATCTGGATACCGGGAAAACGCTGGGCGTTAATCAAAGAGGCGAACTGTGTGTGAGAGGTCCTATGATT
ATGTCCGGTTATGTAAACAATCCGGAAGCGACCAACGCCTTGATTGACAAGGATGGATGGCTACATTCTG
GAGACATAGCTTACTGGGACGAAGACGAACACTTCTTCATCGTTGACCGCCTGAAGTCTCTGATTAAGTA
CAAAGGCTATCAGGTGGCTCCCGCTGAATTGGAATCCATCTTGCTCCAACACCCCAACATCTTCGACGCA
GGTGTCGCAGGTCTTCCCGACGATGACGCCGGTGAACTTCCCGCCGCCGTTGTTGTTTTGGAGCACGGAA
AGACGATGACGGAAAAAGAGATCGTGGATTACGTCGCCAGTCAAGTAACAACCGCGAAAAAGTTGCGCGG
AGGAGTTGTGTTTGTGGACGAAGTACCGAAAGGTCTTACCGGAAAACTCGACGCAAGAAAAATCAGAGAG
ATCCTCATAAAGGCCAAGAAGGGCGGAAAGATCGCCGTGTAATTCTAGTGAGCTACAGACGATCATCTCA
GTGATCGAGCTACAGACGATCATCTCAGTGATCGAGCTACAGACGATCATCTCAACTAGTACTAGAGTCG
GGGCGGCCGGCCGCTTCGAGCAGACATGATAAGATACATTGATGAGTTTGGACAAACCACAACTAGAATG
CAGTGAAAAAAATGCTTTATTTGTGAAATTTGTGATGCTATTGCTTTATTTGTAACCATTATAAGCTGCA
ATAAACAAGTTAACAACAACAATTGCATTCATTTTATGTTTCAGGTTCAGGGGGAGGTGTGGGAGGTTTT
TTAAAGCAAGTAAAACCTCTACAAATGTGGTAAAATCGATAAGGATCTGAACGATGGAGCGGAGAATGGG
CGGAACTGGGCGGAGTTAGGGGCGGGATGGGCGGAGTTAGGGGCGGGACTATGGTTGCTGACTAATTGAG
ATGCATGCTTTGCATACTTCTGCCTGCTGGGGAGCCTGGGGACTTTCCACACCTGGTTGCTGACTAATTG
AGATGCATGCTTTGCATACTTCTGCCTGCTGGGGAGCCTGGGGACTTTCCACACCCTAACTGACACACAT
TCCACAGCGGATCCGTCGACCGATGCCCTTGAGAGCCTTCAACCCAGTCAGCTCCTTCCGGTGGGCGCGG
GGCATGACTATCGTCGCCGCACTTATGACTGTCTTCTTTATCATGCAACTCGTAGGACAGGTGCCGGCAG
CGCTCTTCCGCTTCCTCGCTCACTGACTCGCTGCGCTCGGTCGTTCGGCTGCGGCGAGCGGTATCAGCTC
ACTCAAAGGCGGTAATACGGTTATCCACAGAATCAGGGGATAACGCAGGAAAGAACATGTGAGCAAAAGG
CCAGCAAAAGGCCAGGAACCGTAAAAAGGCCGCGTTGCTGGCGTTTTTCCATAGGCTCCGCCCCCCTGAC
GAGCATCACAAAAATCGACGCTCAAGTCAGAGGTGGCGAAACCCGACAGGACTATAAAGATACCAGGCGT
TTCCCCCTGGAAGCTCCCTCGTGCGCTCTCCTGTTCCGACCCTGCCGCTTACCGGATACCTGTCCGCCTT
TCTCCCTTCGGGAAGCGTGGCGCTTTCTCATAGCTCACGCTGTAGGTATCTCAGTTCGGTGTAGGTCGTT
CGCTCCAAGCTGGGCTGTGTGCACGAACCCCCCGTTCAGCCCGACCGCTGCGCCTTATCCGGTAACTATC
GTCTTGAGTCCAACCCGGTAAGACACGACTTATCGCCACTGGCAGCAGCCACTGGTAACAGGATTAGCAG
AGCGAGGTATGTAGGCGGTGCTACAGAGTTCTTGAAGTGGTGGCCTAACTACGGCTACACTAGAAGAACA
GTATTTGGTATCTGCGCTCTGCTGAAGCCAGTTACCTTCGGAAAAAGAGTTGGTAGCTCTTGATCCGGCA
AACAAACCACCGCTGGTAGCGGTGGTTTTTTTGTTTGCAAGCAGCAGATTACGCGCAGAAAAAAAGGATC
TCAAGAAGATCCTTTGATCTTTTCTACGGGGTCTGACGCTCAGTGGAACGAAAACTCACGTTAAGGGATT
TTGGTCATGAGATTATCAAAAAGGATCTTCACCTAGATCCTTTTAAATTAAAAATGAAGTTTTAAATCAA
TCTAAAGTATATATGAGTAAACTTGGTCTGACAGTTACCAATGCTTAATCAGTGAGGCACCTATCTCAGC
GATCTGTCTATTTCGTTCATCCATAGTTGCCTGACTCCCCGTCGTGTAGATAACTACGATACGGGAGGGC
TTACCATCTGGCCCCAGTGCTGCAATGATACCGCGAGACCCACGCTCACCGGCTCCAGATTTATCAGCAA
TAAACCAGCCAGCCGGAAGGGCCGAGCGCAGAAGTGGTCCTGCAACTTTATCCGCCTCCATCCAGTCTAT
TAATTGTTGCCGGGAAGCTAGAGTAAGTAGTTCGCCAGTTAATAGTTTGCGCAACGTTGTTGCCATTGCT
ACAGGCATCGTGGTGTCACGCTCGTCGTTTGGTATGGCTTCATTCAGCTCCGGTTCCCAACGATCAAGGC
GAGTTACATGATCCCCCATGTTGTGCAAAAAAGCGGTTAGCTCCTTCGGTCCTCCGATCGTTGTCAGAAG
TAAGTTGGCCGCAGTGTTATCACTCATGGTTATGGCAGCACTGCATAATTCTCTTACTGTCATGCCATCC
GTAAGATGCTTTTCTGTGACTGGTGAGTACTCAACCAAGTCATTCTGAGAATAGTGTATGCGGCGACCGA
GTTGCTCTTGCCCGGCGTCAATACGGGATAATACCGCGCCACATAGCAGAACTTTAAAAGTGCTCATCAT
TGGAAAACGTTCTTCGGGGCGAAAACTCTCAAGGATCTTACCGCTGTTGAGATCCAGTTCGATGTAACCC
ACTCGTGCACCCAACTGATCTTCAGCATCTTTTACTTTCACCAGCGTTTCTGGGTGAGCAAAAACAGGAA
GGCAAAATGCCGCAAAAAAGGGAATAAGGGCGACACGGAAATGTTGAATACTCATACTCTTCCTTTTTCA
ATATTATTGAAGCATTTATCAGGGTTATTGTCTCATGAGCGGATACATATTTGAATGTATTTAGAAAAAT
AAACAAATAGGGGTTCCGCGCACATTTCCCCGAAAAGTGCCACCTG
[124 nt withheld, positions 4597-4720]
C
[91 nt withheld, positions 4722-4812]
A
[49 nt withheld, positions 4814-4862]
CCTTTGACGTTGGAGTCCACGTTCTTT
[37 nt withheld, positions 4890-4926]
ACCCTATCTCGGTCTATTCTTTTGATTTATAAGGGATTTTGCCGATTTCGGCCTATTGGTTAAAAAATGA
GCTGATTTAACAAAAATTTAACGCGAATTTTAACAAAATATTAACGCTTACAATTTGCCATTCGCCATTC
AGGCTGCGCAACTGTTGGGAAGGGCGATCGGTGCGGGCCTCTTCGCTATTACGCCAGCCCAAGCTACCAT
GATAAGTAAGTAATATTAAGGTACGGGAGGTACTTGGAGCGGCCGCAATAAAATATCTTTATTTTCATTA
CATCTGTGTGTTGGTTTTTTGTGTGAATCGATAGTACTAACATACGCTCTCCATCAAAACAAAACGAAAC
AAAACAAACTAGCAAAATAGGCTGTCCCCAGTGCAAGTGCAGGTGCCAGAACATTTCTCTATCGATA
Features (pLannotate 1.2.2; 13 found; start..end, strand, type, name):
     48..244     +  promoter       SV40 promoter: SV40 early promoter
    280..1932    +  CDS            luciferase: firefly luciferase; luc+; enhanced luc+ version of the luciferase gene
   2060..2181    -  polyA_signal   SV40 poly(A) signal: SV40 polyadenylation signal
   2204..2272    -  CDS            large T antigen (fragment): large T antigen from SV40 (simian virus 40)
   2294..2528    -  promoter       SV40 promoter (fragment): SV40 enhancer and early promoter
   2534..2666    +  CDS            TcR (fragment): tetracycline efflux protein; tet; confers resistance to tetracycline
   2846..3434    -  rep_origin     ori: high-copy-number ColE1/pMB1/pBR322/pUC origin of replication
   3605..4465    -  CDS            AmpR: β-lactamase; bla; confers resistance to ampicillin, carbenicillin, and related antibiotics
   4466..4570    -  promoter       AmpR promoter: bla
   4597..5025    +  rep_origin     f1 ori (sequence partly withheld): f1 bacteriophage origin of replication; arrow indicates direction of (+) strand synthesis
   5057..5124    -  CDS            lacZα (fragment): LacZα fragment of β-galactosidase; lacZ fragment
   5183..5231    +  polyA_signal   poly(A) signal: synthetic polyadenylation signal
   5245..5336    +  misc_feature   pause site: RNA polymerase II transcriptional pause signal from the human α2 globin gene
