[The description below was written by a language model from this plasmid's Addgene catalogue record and pLannotate feature annotations shown in this document.]
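Description:
pGL3con-miR143Bul is a mammalian luciferase reporter built on Promega's pGL3-control backbone and designed as a sensor of hsa-miR-143 activity. It is propagated in E. coli as a high-copy plasmid through a ColE1/pUC-type origin and selected with ampicillin through the β-lactamase (AmpR) gene and its bla promoter. An f1 phage origin is also present. It carries no mammalian selection marker, which suggests transient transfection.

The reporter unit consists of the SV40 early promoter driving the enhanced firefly luciferase gene (luc+), followed by the SV40 polyadenylation signal. An SV40 enhancer/early promoter fragment downstream of the poly(A) signal boosts expression, as is characteristic of the "control" version of pGL3. A synthetic poly(A) signal and an RNA polymerase II pause site from the human α2 globin gene lie upstream of the promoter and limit read-through transcription from the backbone into the reporter.

The 87 bp insert contains three sites complementary to hsa-miR-143 that include mismatches; the "Bul" in the name suggests bulged, imperfect pairing. It was cloned at the XbaI site, which was destroyed in the process. The feature table does not annotate this insert. However, the unannotated gap between the luciferase coding sequence and the SV40 poly(A) signal matches the expected position in the luciferase 3′ untranslated region. The short large T antigen, TcR and lacZα fragments in the annotation are backbone remnants, not functional genes.

When miR-143 is active in transfected cells, it binds these sites and represses luciferase output, so reporter activity is an inverse readout of functional miRNA levels. The associated publication concerns activation of microRNA biogenesis by cell-cell contact.
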