Addgene plasmid #21119: pGL3con-miR143Bul
Depositing lab: Joshua Mendell. Depositing organization: Johns Hopkins University and School of Medicine. Publication: Cell-cell contact globally activates microRNA biogenesis. Hwang HW, Wentzel EA, Mendell JT. Proc Natl Acad Sci U S A. 2009 Apr 28;106(17):7016-21. doi: 10.1073/pnas.0811523106. PubMed 19359480.
Backbone
  Vector backbone: pGL3-control
  Backbone manufacturer: Promega
  Backbone size w/o insert (bp): 5256
  Vector type: Mammalian Expression
Growth in bacteria
  Bacterial resistance: Ampicillin, 100 μg/mL
  Growth temperature: 37°C
  Growth strain: DH5alpha
  Copy number: High Copy
Gene/Insert
  Gene/Insert name: hsa-miR-143 sensor
  Species: Sequences containing three hsa-miR-143 complementary sites (with mismatches)
  Insert size (bp): 87
  Cloning method: Restriction Enzyme; 5′ cloning site XbaI (destroyed during cloning); 3′ cloning site XbaI (destroyed during cloning)
  Sequencing primers: 5′ GTACCGAAAGGTCTTACCG
Terms and licenses: Academic/Nonprofit Terms; Industry Terms: Not Available to Industry
How to cite: pGL3con-miR143Bul was a gift from Joshua Mendell (Addgene plasmid # 21119 ; http://n2t.net/addgene:21119 ; RRID:Addgene_21119)
