>Addgene plasmid #21119 | pGL3con-miR143Bul | addgene partial sequence | sequence record 26937 | RVprimer3 5'-CTAGCAAAATAGGCTGTCCC-3'
GNGGGCAGACATTTCTCTATCGATAGGTACCGAGCTCTTACGCGTGCTAGCCCGGGCTCGAGATCTGCGA
TCTGCATCTCAATTAGTCAGCAACCATAGTCCCGCCCCTAACTCCGCCCATCCCGCCCCTAACTCCGCCC
AGTTCCGCCCATTCTCCGCCCCATCGCTGACTAATTTTTTTTATTTATGCAGAGGCCGAGGCCGCCTCGG
CCTCTGAGCTATTCCAGAAGTAGTGAGGAGGCTTTTTTGGAGGCCTAGGCTTTTGCAAAAAGCTTGGCAT
TCCGGTACTGTTGGTAAAGCCACCATGGAAGACGCCAAAAACATAAAGAAAGGCCCGGCGCCATTCTATC
CGCTGGAAGATGGAACCGCTGGAGAGCAACTGCATAAGGCTATGAAGAGATACGCCCTGGTTCCTGGAAC
AATTGCTTTTACAGATGCACATATCGAGGTGGACATCACTTACGCTGAGTACTTCGAAATGTCCGTTCGG
TTGGCAGAAGCTATGAAACGATATGGGCTGAATACAAATCACAGAATCGTCGTATGCAGTGAAAACTCTC
TTCAATTCTTTATGCCGGTGTTGGGCGCGTTATTTATCGGAGTTGCAGTTGCGCCCGCGAACGACATTTA
TAATGAACGTGAATTGCTCAACAGTATGGGCATTTCGCAGCCTACCGTGGTGTTCGTTTCCAAAAAGGGG
TTGCAAAAAATTTTGAACGTGCAAAAAAAGCTCCCAATCATCCAAAAAATTATTATCATGGATTCTAAAA
CGGATTACCAGGGATTTCAGTCGATGTACACGTTCGTCACATCTCATCTACCTCCGGTTTAATGAATACN
ATTTGTGCANATCNTCGAAGGANAGACATNG
